Addgene plasmid #234307: 9336-E24
Purpose: Gateway ORF Entry clone of human SMAD3 truncated with stop codon (for native or N-terminal fusions); C-term truncation to delete phosphorylation sites
Depositing lab: Dominic Esposito. Depositing organization: Frederick National Laboratory.
Backbone
  Vector backbone: pDonr-253
  Backbone size w/o insert (bp): 3155
  Vector type: Gateway Entry Clone
Growth in bacteria
  Bacterial resistance: Spectinomycin, 50 μg/mL
  Growth temperature: 37°C
  Growth strain: DH5alpha
  Copy number: High Copy
Gene/Insert
  Gene/Insert name: SMAD3 truncated
  Species: H. sapiens (human)
  Insert size (bp): 1345
  Mutation: del(422-425); C-term truncation to delete phosphorylation sites
  Entrez Gene: SMAD3 (a.k.a. HSPC193, HsT17436, JV15-2, LDS1C, LDS3, MADH3, hMAD-3, hSMAD3, mad3)
  Cloning method: Gateway Cloning
  Sequencing primers: 5′ M13F 23-mer (5'-CCCAGTCACGACGTTGTAAAACG); 3′ attLR 23-mer (5'-TAACATCAGAGATTTTGAGACAC)
Terms and licenses: Academic/Nonprofit Terms; Industry Terms: Not Available to Industry
How to cite: 9336-E24 was a gift from Dominic Esposito (Addgene plasmid # 234307 ; http://n2t.net/addgene:234307 ; RRID:Addgene_234307)
