[The description below was written by a language model from this plasmid's Addgene catalogue record and pLannotate feature annotations shown in this document.]
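Description:
9336-E24 is a Gateway entry clone built on the pDonr-253 backbone that carries a C-terminally truncated open reading frame of human SMAD3. It is a small, high-copy bacterial plasmid of about 4.5 kb, replicating in E. coli from a ColE1/pUC-type origin and selected with spectinomycin through the aadA (SmR) aminoglycoside adenylyltransferase gene. The annotation also picks up an incP oriT and short fragments of lacI, lacZα, traJ, a gentamicin resistance gene and pUC polylinker sequence. These appear to be backbone remnants rather than functional parts. rrnB T1 and T2 terminators lie upstream of the cloning region, where they typically insulate the insert from read-through transcription, and a T7 promoter lies just beyond the downstream recombination site, oriented back toward the insert.

The SMAD3 coding sequence is flanked by two attL recombination sites. The automated annotation labels both as attL3, although this may simply reflect how the tool matched similar attL variants. These sites allow the ORF to be moved by LR recombination into any compatible destination vector, which then supplies the promoter and any tags, since the entry clone has no expression promoter driving the insert. A partial match to a TEV protease site is annotated immediately before the ORF. The insert lacks residues 422–425, removing the C-terminal phosphorylation sites through which receptor kinases of the TGF-β/activin pathway activate this R-SMAD, so the encoded protein should not be phosphorylated at those sites. The ORF ends in a stop codon, so it suits native expression or N-terminal fusions but not C-terminal tagging.
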