Features (pLannotate 1.2.2; 17 found; start..end, strand, type, name):
    121..213     +  CDS            lacI (fragment): lac repressor; lacI; The lac repressor binds to the lac operator to inhibit transcription in E. coli. This inhibition can be relieved by adding lactose or isopropyl-β-D-thiogalactopyranoside (IPTG).
    268..295     -  terminator     rrnB T2 terminator: transcription terminator T2 from the E. coli rrnB gene
    427..470     +  terminator     rrnB T1 terminator: Escherichia coli rrnB; transcription terminator T1 from the E. coli rrnB gene
    517..553     -  CDS            lacZα (fragment): LacZα fragment of β-galactosidase; lacZ fragment
    570..665     +  protein_bind   attL3: mutant version of attL; recombination site for the Gateway® LR reaction LR Clonase™
    668..684     +  CDS            TEV site (fragment): tobacco etch virus (TEV) protease recognition and cleavage site
    692..1954    +  CDS            SMAD3: SMAD3_HUMAN - Also known as MADH3. Experimental evidence at protein level: Swiss-Prot protein existence level 1. Receptor-regulated SMAD (R-SMAD) that is an intracellular signal transducer and transcriptional modulator activated by TGF-beta (transforming growth factor) and activin type 1 receptor kinases. Binds the TRE element in the promoter region of many genes that are regulated by TGF-beta and, on formation of the SMAD3/SMAD4 complex, activates transcription. Also can form a SMAD3/SMAD4/JUN/FOS complex at the AP- 1/SMAD site to regulate TGF-beta-mediated transcription. Has an inhibitory ef
   1959..2054    -  protein_bind   attL3: mutant version of attL; recombination site for the Gateway® LR reaction LR Clonase™
   2073..2091    -  promoter       T7 promoter: promoter for bacteriophage T7 RNA polymerase
   2281..2304    +  promoter       Pc promoter (fragment): intI1 (promoter lies within the coding sequence); class 1 integron promoter
   2480..2536    +  CDS            GmR (fragment): gentamycin acetyltransferase; aacC1; confers resistance to gentamycin
   2543..3334    +  CDS            SmR: aminoglycoside adenylyltransferase (Murphy, 1985); aadA; confers resistance to spectinomycin and streptomycin
   3338..3375    -  misc_feature   MCS (fragment): pUC18/19 multiple cloning site
   3378..3423    -  CDS            traJ (fragment): oriT-recognizing protein; traJ
   3456..3565    -  oriT           oriT: incP origin of transfer
   3702..3739    +  misc_feature   MCS (fragment): pUC18/19 multiple cloning site
   3825..4413    +  rep_origin     ori: high-copy-number ColE1/pMB1/pBR322/pUC origin of replication
>Addgene plasmid #234307 | 9336-E24 | addgene full sequence | sequence record 469727 | Addgene NGS Result
CTTTCCTGCGTTATCCCCTGATTCTGTGGATAACCGTATTACCGCCTTTGAGTGAGCTGATACCGCTCGC
CGCAGCCGAACGACCGAGCGCAGCGAGTCAGTGAGCGAGGAAGCGGAAGAGCGCCCAATACGCAAACCGC
CTCTCCCCGCGCGTTGGCCGATTCATTAATGCAGCTGGCACGACAGGTTTCCCGACTGGAAAGCGGGCAG
TGAGCGCAACGCAATTAATACGCGTACCGCTAGCCAGGAAGAGTTTGTAGAAACGCAAAAAGGCCATCCG
TCAGGATGGCCTTCTGCTTAGTTTGATGCCTGGCAGTTTATGGCGGGCGTCCTGCCCGCCACCCTCCGGG
CCGTTGCTTCACAACGTTCAAATCCGCTCCCGGCGGATTTGTCCTACTCAGGAGAGCGTTCACCGACAAA
CAACAGATAAAACGAAAGGCCCAGTCTTCCGACTGAGCCTTTCGTTTTATTTGATGCCTGGCAGTTCCCT
ACTCTCGCGTTAACGCTAGCATGGATGTTTTCCCAGTCACGACGTTGTAAAACGACGGCCAGTCTTAAGC
TCGGGCCCCAAATAATGATTTTATTTTGACTGATAGTGACCTGTTCGTTGCAACAAATTGATGAGCAATG
CTTTTTTATAATGCCAACTTTGTACAAAAAAGTTGGCGAAAACCTGTACTTCCAAGGCACCATGTCGTCC
ATCCTGCCTTTCACTCCCCCGATCGTGAAGCGCCTGCTGGGCTGGAAGAAGGGCGAGCAGAACGGGCAGG
AGGAGAAATGGTGCGAGAAGGCGGTCAAGAGCCTGGTCAAGAAACTCAAGAAGACGGGGCAGCTGGACGA
GCTGGAGAAGGCCATCACCACGCAGAACGTCAACACCAAGTGCATCACCATCCCCAGGTCCCTGGATGGC
CGGTTGCAGGTGTCCCATCGGAAGGGGCTCCCTCATGTCATCTACTGCCGCCTGTGGCGATGGCCAGACC
TGCACAGCCACCACGAGCTGCGGGCCATGGAGCTGTGTGAGTTCGCCTTCAATATGAAGAAGGACGAGGT
CTGCGTGAATCCCTACCACTACCAGAGAGTAGAGACACCAGTTCTACCTCCTGTGTTGGTGCCACGCCAC
ACAGAGATCCCGGCCGAGTTCCCCCCACTGGACGACTACAGCCATTCCATCCCCGAAAACACTAACTTCC
CCGCAGGCATCGAGCCCCAGAGCAATATTCCAGAGACCCCACCCCCTGGCTACCTGAGTGAAGATGGAGA
AACCAGTGACCACCAGATGAACCACAGCATGGACGCAGGTTCTCCAAACCTATCCCCGAATCCGATGTCC
CCAGCACATAATAACTTGGACCTGCAGCCAGTTACCTACTGCGAGCCGGCCTTCTGGTGCTCCATCTCCT
ACTACGAGCTGAACCAGCGCGTCGGGGAGACATTCCACGCCTCGCAGCCATCCATGACTGTGGATGGCTT
CACCGACCCCTCCAATTCGGAGCGCTTCTGCCTAGGGCTGCTCTCCAATGTCAACAGGAATGCAGCAGTG
GAGCTGACACGGAGACACATCGGAAGAGGCGTGCGGCTCTACTACATCGGAGGGGAGGTCTTCGCAGAGT
GCCTCAGTGACAGCGCTATTTTTGTCCAGTCTCCCAACTGTAACCAGCGCTATGGCTGGCACCCGGCCAC
CGTCTGCAAGATCCCACCAGGATGCAACCTGAAGATCTTCAACAACCAGGAGTTCGCTGCCCTCCTGGCC
CAGTCGGTCAACCAGGGCTTTGAGGCTGTCTACCAGTTGACCCGAATGTGCACCATCCGCATGAGCTTCG
TCAAAGGCTGGGGAGCGGAGTACAGGAGACAGACTGTGACCAGTACCCCCTGCTGGATTGAGCTGCACCT
GAATGGGCCTTTGCAGTGGCTTGACAAGGTCCTCACCCAGATGGGCTCCCCAAGCATCCGCTGTTAATCA
ACTTTCTTGTACAAAGTTGGCATTATAAGAAAGCATTGCTTATCAATTTGTTGCAACGAACAGGTCACTA
TCAGTCAAAATAAAATCATTATTTGCCATCCAGCTGATATCCCCTATAGTGAGTCGTATTACATGGTCAT
AGCTGTTTCCTGGCAGCTCTGGCCCGTGTCTCAAAATCTCTGATGTTACATTGCACAAGATAAAAATATA
TCATCATGCCTCCTCTAGACCAGCCAGGACAGAAATGCCTCGACTTCGCTGCTACCCAAGGTTGCCGGGT
GACGCACACCGTGGAAACGGATGAAGGCACGAACCCAGTGGACATAAGCCTGTTCGGTTCGTAAGCTGTA
ATGCAAGTAGCGTATGCGCTCACGCAACTGGTCCAGAACCTTGACCGAACGCAGCGGTGGTAACGGCGCA
GTGGCGGTTTTCATGGCTTGTTATGACTGTTTTTTTGGGGTACAGTCTATGCCTCGGGCATCCAAGCAGC
AAGCGCGTTACGCCGTGGGTCGATGTTTGATGTTATGGAGCAGCAACGATGTTACGCAGCAGGGCAGTCG
CCCTAAAACAAAGTTAAACATTATGAGGGAAGCGGTGATCGCCGAAGTATCGACTCAACTATCAGAGGTA
GTTGGCGTCATCGAGCGCCATCTCGAACCGACGTTGCTGGCCGTACATTTGTACGGCTCCGCAGTGGATG
GCGGCCTGAAGCCACACAGTGATATTGATTTGCTGGTTACGGTGACCGTAAGGCTTGATGAAACAACGCG
GCGAGCTTTGATCAACGACCTTTTGGAAACTTCGGCTTCCCCTGGAGAGAGCGAGATTCTCCGCGCTGTA
GAAGTCACCATTGTTGTGCACGACGACATCATTCCGTGGCGTTATCCAGCTAAGCGCGAACTGCAATTTG
GAGAATGGCAGCGCAATGACATTCTTGCAGGTATCTTCGAGCCAGCCACGATCGACATTGATCTGGCTAT
CTTGCTGACAAAAGCAAGAGAACATAGCGTTGCCTTGGTAGGTCCAGCGGCGGAGGAACTCTTTGATCCG
GTTCCTGAACAGGATCTATTTGAGGCGCTAAATGAAACCTTAACGCTATGGAACTCGCCGCCCGACTGGG
CTGGCGATGAGCGAAATGTAGTGCTTACGTTGTCCCGCATTTGGTACAGCGCAGTAACCGGCAAAATCGC
GCCGAAGGATGTCGCTGCCGACTGGGCAATGGAGCGCCTGCCGGCCCAGTATCAGCCCGTCATACTTGAA
GCTAGACAGGCTTATCTTGGACAAGAAGAAGATCGCTTGGCCTCGCGCGCAGATCAGTTGGAAGAATTTG
TCCACTACGTGAAAGGCGAGATCACCAAGGTAGTCGGCAAATAACCCTCGACTCTAGAGGATCCCCGGGT
ACCGAGCTCGAATTCCGTGATAGGTGGGCTGCCCTTCCTGGTTGGCTTGGTTTCATCAGCCATCCGCTTG
CCCTCATCTGTTACGCCGGCGGTAGCCGGCCAGCCTCGCAGAGCAGGATTCCCGTTGAGCACCGCCAGGT
GCGAATAAGGGACAGTGAAGAAGGAACACCCGCTCGCGGGTGGGCCTACTTCACCTATCCTGCCCGGCTG
ACGCCGTTGGATACACCAAGGAAAGTCTACACGAACCCTTTGGCAAAATCCTGTATATCGTGCGAAAAAG
GATGGATATACCGAAAAAATCGCTATAATGACCCCGAAGCAGGGTTATGCAGCGGAAAACGGAATTCGAG
CTCGGTACCCGGGGATCCTCTAGAGTCGAGCCACCCATGACCAAAATCCCTTAACGTGAGTTACGCGTCG
TTCCACTGAGCGTCAGACCCCGTAGAAAAGATCAAAGGATCTTCTTGAGATCCTTTTTTTCTGCGCGTAA
TCTGCTGCTTGCAAACAAAAAAACCACCGCTACCAGCGGTGGTTTGTTTGCCGGATCAAGAGCTACCAAC
TCTTTTTCCGAAGGTAACTGGCTTCAGCAGAGCGCAGATACCAAATACTGTTCTTCTAGTGTAGCCGTAG
TTAGGCCACCACTTCAAGAACTCTGTAGCACCGCCTACATACCTCGCTCTGCTAATCCTGTTACCAGTGG
CTGCTGCCAGTGGCGATAAGTCGTGTCTTACCGGGTTGGACTCAAGACGATAGTTACCGGATAAGGCGCA
GCGGTCGGGCTGAACGGGGGGTTCGTGCACACAGCCCAGCTTGGAGCGAACGACCTACACCGAACTGAGA
TACCTACAGCGTGAGCTATGAGAAAGCGCCACGCTTCCCGAAGGGAGAAAGGCGGACAGGTATCCGGTAA
GCGGCAGGGTCGGAACAGGAGAGCGCACGAGGGAGCTTCCAGGGGGAAACGCCTGGTATCTTTATAGTCC
TGTCGGGTTTCGCCACCTCTGACTTGAGCGTCGATTTTTGTGATGCTCGTCAGGGGGGCGGAGCCTATGG
AAAAACGCCAGCAACGCGGCCTTTTTACGGTTCCTGGCCTTTTGCTGGCCTTTTGCTCACATGTT
